>Addgene plasmid #32478 | CAG::PSAML141F:GlyR-IRES-GFP | depositor full sequence | sequence record 45580 | CAG::PSAML141F:GlyR-IRES-GFP sequence 8553 bps
GTCGACATTGATTATTGACTAGTTATTAATAGTAATCAATTACGGGGTCATTAGTTCATAGCCCATATAT
GGAGTTCCGCGTTACATAACTTACGGTAAATGGCCCGCCTGGCTGACCGCCCAACGACCCCCGCCCATTG
ACGTCAATAATGACGTATGTTCCCATAGTAACGCCAATAGGGACTTTCCATTGACGTCAATGGGTGGACT
ATTTACGGTAAACTGCCCACTTGGCAGTACATCAAGTGTATCATATGCCAAGTACGCCCCCTATTGACGT
CAATGACGGTAAATGGCCCGCCTGGCATTATGCCCAGTACATGACCTTATGGGACTTTCCTACTTGGCAG
TACATCTACGTATTAGTCATCGCTATTACCATGGGTCGAGGTGAGCCCCACGTTCTGCTTCACTCTCCCC
ATCTCCCCCCCCTCCCCACCCCCAATTTTGTATTTATTTATTTTTTAATTATTTTGTGCAGCGATGGGGG
CGGGGGGGGGGGGGGCGCGCGCCAGGCGGGGCGGGGCGGGGGCGAGGGCGGGGCGGGGCGAGGCGGAGAG
GTGCGGCGGCAGCCAATCAGAGCGGCGCGCTCCGAAAGTTTCCTTTTATGGCGAGGCGGCGGCGGCGGCG
GCCCTATAAAAAGCGAAGCGCGCGGCGGGCGGGAGTCGCTGCGTTGCCTTCGCCCCGTGCCCCGCTCCGC
GCCGCCTCGCGCCGCCCGCCCCGGCTCTGACTGACCGCGTTACTCCCACAGGTGAGCGGGCGGGACGGCC
CTTCTCCTCCGGGCTGTAATTAGCGCTTGGTTTAATGACGGCTCGTTTCTTTTCTGTGGCTGCGTGAAAG
CCTTAAAGGGCTCCGGGAGGGCCCTTTGTGCGGGGGGGAGCGGCTCGGGGGGTGCGTGCGTGTGTGTGTG
CGTGGGGAGCGCCGCGTGCGGCCCGCGCTGCCCGGCGGCTGTGAGCGCTGCGGGCGCGGCGCGGGGCTTT
GTGCGCTCCGCGTGTGCGCGAGGGGAGCGCGGCCGGGGGCGGTGCCCCGCGGTGCGGGGGGGCTGCGAGG
GGAACAAAGGCTGCGTGCGGGGTGTGTGCGTGGGGGGGTGAGCAGGGGGTGTGGGCGCGGCGGTCGGGCT
GTAACCCCCCCCTGCACCCCCCTCCCCGAGTTGCTGAGCACGGCCCGGCTTCGGGTGCGGGGCTCCGTGC
GGGGCGTGGCGCGGGGCTCGCCGTGCCGGGCGGGGGGTGGCGGCAGGTGGGGGTGCCGGGCGGGGCGGGG
CCGCCTCGGGCCGGGGAGGGCTCGGGGGAGGGGCGCGGCGGCCCCGGAGCGCCGGCGGCTGTCGAGGCGC
GGCGAGCCGCAGCCATTGCCTTTTATGGTAATCGTGCGAGAGGGCGCAGGGACTTCCTTTGTCCCAAATC
TGGCGGAGCCGAAATCTGGGAGGCGCCGCCGCACCCCCTCTAGCGGGCGCGGGCGAAGCGGTGCGGCGCC
GGCAGGAAGGAAATGGGCGGGGAGGGCCTTCGTGCGTCGCCGCGCCGCCGTCCCCTTCTCCATCTCCAGC
CTCGGGGCTGCCGCAGGGGGACGGCTGCCTTCGGGGGGGACGGGGCAGGGCGGGGTTCGGCTTCTGGCGT
GTGACCGGCGGCTCTAGAGCCTCTGCTAACCATGTTCATGCCTTCTTCTTTTTCCTACAGCTCCTGGGCA
ACGTGCTGGTTGTTGTGCTGTCTCATCATTTTGGCAAAGAATTCGGTACCGCGGGCCCGGCGCGCCAGCT
GGATATCTCCGGACCCGGGCTAGCAAGCTTGAATTCACCATGCGCTGTTCTCCAGGCGGCGTGTGGCTCG
CCCTGGCTGCTTCCCTTCTGCACGTTAGCCTGCAGGGTGAGTTCCAGCGCAAACTGTATAAGGAGCTTGT
TAAGAATTATAACCCCCTGGAGCGGCCGGTCGCAAATGATTCCCAGCCACTGACAGTGTACTTCAGCCTC
TCCTTGCTGCAGATCATGGACGTGGATGAAAAGAACCAGGTGCTGACCACTAATATTTGGTTGCAGATGT
CCTGGACCGATCACTACTTGCAGTGGAATGTGAGCGAATACCCAGGTGTAAAGACTGTAAGATTCCCTGA
CGGCCAAATCTGGAAACCAGATATCCTGCTGTACAACAGCGCAGACGAAAGGTTTGATGCAACATTTCAC
ACCAACGTGTTGGTCAATTCTTCAGGCCACTGCCAGTACTTCCCCCCTGGAATCTTCAAGTCCTCATGCT
ATATCGACGTCCGCTGGTTTCCCTTCGACGTCCAGCACTGCAAACTCAAATTCGGGAGCTGGAGCTACGG
CGGATGGAGCCTGGATCTGCAAATGCAGGAGGCTGACATCTCTGGTTACATCCCGAATGGGGAGTGGGAC
CTTGTGGGAATCCCCGGTAAAAGAAGCGAGCGATTTTATGAATGCTGCAAAGAGCCCTACCCAGATGTCA
CCTTCACAGTGACCATGCGGAGACGCATGGGTTATTATCTGATCCAAATGTATATCCCAAGCTTGCTTAT
AGTGATTTTGTCATGGATCTCCTTCTGGATTAATATGGACGCCGCTCCAGCTAGGGTCGGACTGGGCATC
ACCACAGTGCTGACAATGACTACTCAGAGCTCAGGCAGCCGAGCCAGCTTGCCCAAGGTTTCTTACGTGA
AGGCCATCGATATCTGGATGGCTGTCTGCCTTCTGTTTGTCTTCAGCGCACTGCTGGAATACGCCGCTGT
CAATTTTGTGTCTCGACAGCATAAAGAGCTGTTGCGGTTCAGAAGAAAACGACGCCACCACAAAGAGGAT
GAGGCAGGAGAAGGACGCTTCAACTTTAGCGCCTATGGTATGGGACCTGCTTGCCTCCAGGCTAAAGACG
GAATTTCCGTGAAGGGAGCCAACAATAGCAACACAACCAACCCACCCCCTGCTCCATCTAAGAGCCCGGA
GGAAATGCGCAAACTCTTTATTCAGAGAGCGAAAAAGATCGACAAAATCTCCCGGATCGGATTCCCCATG
GCTTTCCTGATTTTCAACATGTTTTATTGGATCATCTACAAGATTGTGCGAAGGGAGGACGTACACAACC
AGTAAGCGGCCGCAATTCCCCCCGCCCCCCCCCCCCCCCCCTCTCCCTCCCCCCCCCCTAACGTTACTGG
CCGAAGCCGCTTGGAATAAGGCCGGTGTGCGTTTGTCTATATGTTATTTTCCACCATATTGCCGTCTTTT
GGCAATGTGAGGGCCCGGAAACCTGGCCCTGTCTTCTTGACGAGCATTCCTAGGGGTCTTTCCCCTCTCG
CCAAAGGAATGCAAGGTCTGTTGAATGTCGTGAAGGAAGCAGTTCCTCTGGAAGCTTCTTGAAGACAAAC
AACGTCTGTAGCGACCCTTTGCAGGCAGCGGAACCCCCCACCTGGCGACAGGTGCCTCTGCGGCCAAAAG
CCACGTGTATAAGATACACCTGCAAAGGCGGCACAACCCCAGTGCCACGTTGTGAGTTGGATAGTTGTGG
AAAGAGTCAAATGGCTCTCCTAAGCGTATTCAACAAGGGGCTGAAGGATGCCCAGAAGGTACCCCATTGT
ATGGGATCTGATCTGGGGCCTCGGTGCACATGCTTTACATGTGTTTAGTCGAGGTTAAAAAAACGTCTAG
GCCCCCCGAACCACGGGGACGTGGTTTTCCTTTGAAAAACACGATGATAATATGGCCACAACCATGGGGG
ATCCGGTGAGCAAGGGCGAGGAGCTGTTCACCGGGGTGGTGCCCATCCTGGTCGAGCTGGACGGCGACGT
AAACGGCCACAAGTTCAGCGTGTCCGGCGAGGGCGAGGGCGATGCCACCTACGGCAAGCTGACCCTGAAG
TTCATCTGCACCACCGGCAAGCTGCCCGTGCCCTGGCCCACCCTCGTGACCACCCTGACCTACGGCGTGC
AGTGCTTCAGCCGCTACCCCGACCACATGAAGCAGCACGACTTCTTCAAGTCCGCCATGCCCGAAGGCTA
CGTCCAGGAGCGCACCATCTTCTTCAAGGACGACGGCAACTACAAGACCCGCGCCGAGGTGAAGTTCGAG
GGCGACACCCTGGTGAACCGCATCGAGCTGAAGGGCATCGACTTCAAGGAGGACGGCAACATCCTGGGGC
ACAAGCTGGAGTACAACTACAACAGCCACAACGTCTATATCATGGCCGACAAGCAGAAGAACGGCATCAA
GGTGAACTTCAAGATCCGCCACAACATCGAGGACGGCAGCGTGCAGCTCGCCGACCACTACCAGCAGAAC
ACCCCCATCGGCGACGGCCCCGTGCTGCTGCCCGACAACCACTACCTGAGCACCCAGTCCAAGCTGAGCA
AAGACCCCAACGAGAAGCGCGATCACATGGTCCTGCTGGAGTTCGTGACCGCCGCCGGGATCACTCTCGG
CATGGACGAGCTGTACAAGTAATCTAGAGTCGAGGTACCGATGAATAGCTAAGGTCGAGGCCGCAGGTAA
GTATCAAGGTTACAAGACAGGTTTAAGGAGACCAATAGAAACTGGGCTTGTCGAGACAGAGAAGACTCTT
GCGTTTCTGATAGGCACCTATTGGTCTTACTGACATCCACTTTGCCTTTCTCTCCACAGGTGTCGACAAT
CAACCTCTGGATTACAAAATTTGTGAAAGATTGACTGGTATTCTTAACTATGTTGCTCCTTTTACGCTAT
GTGGATACGCTGCTTTAATGCCTTTGTATCATGCTATTGCTTCCCGTATGGCTTTCATTTTCTCCTCCTT
GTATAAATCCTGGTTGCTGTCTCTTTATGAGGAGTTGTGGCCCGTTGTCAGGCAACGTGGCGTGGTGTGC
ACTGTGTTTGCTGACGCAACCCCCACTGGTTGGGGCATTGCCACCACCTGTCAGCTCCTTTCCGGGACTT
TCGCTTTCCCCCTCCCTATTGCCACGGCGGAACTCATCGCCGCCTGCCTTGCCCGCTGCTGGACAGGGGC
TCGGCTGTTGGGCACTGACAATTCCGTGGTGTTGTCGGGGAAGCTGACGTCCTTTCCATGGCTGCTCGCC
TGTGTTGCCACCTGGATTCTGCGCGGGACGTCCTTCTGCTACGTCCCTTCGGCCCTCAATCCAGCGGACC
TTCCTTCCCGCGGCCTGCTGCCGGCTCTGCGGCCTCTTCCGCGTCTTCGCCTTCGCCCTCAGACGAGTCG
GATCTCCCTTTGGGCCGCCTCCCCGCCTGGAATTCGAGCTCGGTACGATCAGCCTCGACTGTGCCTTCTA
GTTGCCAGCCATCTGTTGTTTGCCCCTCCCCCGTGCCTTCCTTGACCCTGGAAGGTGCCACTCCCACTGT
CCTTTCCTAATAAAATGAGGAAATTGCATCGCATTGTCTGAGTAGGTGTCATTCTATTCTGGGGGGTGGG
GTGGGGCAGGACAGCAAGGGGGAGGATTGGGAAGACAATAGCAGGCCAGCTTTTGTTCCCTTTAGGGTTA
ATTGCGCGCTTGGCGCTAATCATGGTCATAGCTGTTTCCACTCCTCAGGTGCAGGCTGCCTATCAGAAGG
TGGTGGCTGGTGTGGCCAATGCCCTGGCTCACAAATACCACTGAGATCTTTTTCCCTCTGCCAAAAATTA
TGGGGACATCATGAAGCCCCTTGAGCATCTGACTTCTGGCTAATAAAGGAAATTTATTTTCATTGCAATA
GTGTGTTGGAATTTTTTGTGTCTCTCACTCGGAAGGACATATGGGAGGGCAAATCATTTAAAACATCAGA
ATGAGTATTTGGTTTAGAGTTTGGCAACATATGCCATATGCTGGCTGCCATGAACAAAGGTGGCTATAAA
GAGGTCATCAGTATATGAAACAGCCCCCTGCTGTCCATTCCTTATTCCATAGAAAAGCCTTGACTTGAGG
TTAGATTTTTTTTTATATTTTGTTTGTGTTATTTTTTTCTTTAACATCCCTAAAATTTTCCTTACATGTT
TTACTAGCCAGATTTTTCCTCCTCTCCTGACTACTCCCAGTCATAGCTGTCCCTCTTCTCTTATGAAGAT
CCCTCGACCTGCAGCCCAAGCTTGGCGTAATCATGGTCATAGCTGTTTCCTGTGTGAAATTGTTATCCGC
TCACAATTCCACACAACATACGAGCCGGAAGCATAAAGTGTAAAGCCTGGGGTGCCTAATGAGTGAGCTA
ACTCACATTAATTGCGTTGCGCTCACTGCCCGCTTTCCAGTCGGGAAACCTGTCGTGCCAGCGGATCCGC
ATCTCAATTAGTCAGCAACCATAGTCCCGCCCCTAACTCCGCCCATCCCGCCCCTAACTCCGCCCAGTTC
CGCCCATTCTCCGCCCCATGGCTGACTAATTTTTTTTATTTATGCAGAGGCCGAGGCCGCCTCGGCCTCT
GAGCTATTCCAGAAGTAGTGAGGAGGCTTTTTTGGAGGCCTAGGCTTTTGCAAAAAGCTAACTTGTTTAT
TGCAGCTTATAATGGTTACAAATAAAGCAATAGCATCACAAATTTCACAAATAAAGCATTTTTTTCACTG
CATTCTAGTTGTGGTTTGTCCAAACTCATCAATGTATCTTATCATGTCTGGATCCGCTGCATTAATGAAT
CGGCCAACGCGCGGGGAGAGGCGGTTTGCGTATTGGGCGCTCTTCCGCTTCCTCGCTCACTGACTCGCTG
CGCTCGGTCGTTCGGCTGCGGCGAGCGGTATCAGCTCACTCAAAGGCGGTAATACGGTTATCCACAGAAT
CAGGGGATAACGCAGGAAAGAACATGTGAGCAAAAGGCCAGCAAAAGGCCAGGAACCGTAAAAAGGCCGC
GTTGCTGGCGTTTTTCCATAGGCTCCGCCCCCCTGACGAGCATCACAAAAATCGACGCTCAAGTCAGAGG
TGGCGAAACCCGACAGGACTATAAAGATACCAGGCGTTTCCCCCTGGAAGCTCCCTCGTGCGCTCTCCTG
TTCCGACCCTGCCGCTTACCGGATACCTGTCCGCCTTTCTCCCTTCGGGAAGCGTGGCGCTTTCTCAATG
CTCACGCTGTAGGTATCTCAGTTCGGTGTAGGTCGTTCGCTCCAAGCTGGGCTGTGTGCACGAACCCCCC
GTTCAGCCCGACCGCTGCGCCTTATCCGGTAACTATCGTCTTGAGTCCAACCCGGTAAGACACGACTTAT
CGCCACTGGCAGCAGCCACTGGTAACAGGATTAGCAGAGCGAGGTATGTAGGCGGTGCTACAGAGTTCTT
GAAGTGGTGGCCTAACTACGGCTACACTAGAAGGACAGTATTTGGTATCTGCGCTCTGCTGAAGCCAGTT
ACCTTCGGAAAAAGAGTTGGTAGCTCTTGATCCGGCAAACAAACCACCGCTGGTAGCGGTGGTTTTTTTG
TTTGCAAGCAGCAGATTACGCGCAGAAAAAAAGGATCTCAAGAAGATCCTTTGATCTTTTCTACGGGGTC
TGACGCTCAGTGGAACGAAAACTCACGTTAAGGGATTTTGGTCATGAGATTATCAAAAAGGATCTTCACC
TAGATCCTTTTAAATTAAAAATGAAGTTTTAAATCAATCTAAAGTATATATGAGTAAACTTGGTCTGACA
GTTACCAATGCTTAATCAGTGAGGCACCTATCTCAGCGATCTGTCTATTTCGTTCATCCATAGTTGCCTG
ACTCCCCGTCGTGTAGATAACTACGATACGGGAGGGCTTACCATCTGGCCCCAGTGCTGCAATGATACCG
CGAGACCCACGCTCACCGGCTCCAGATTTATCAGCAATAAACCAGCCAGCCGGAAGGGCCGAGCGCAGAA
GTGGTCCTGCAACTTTATCCGCCTCCATCCAGTCTATTAATTGTTGCCGGGAAGCTAGAGTAAGTAGTTC
GCCAGTTAATAGTTTGCGCAACGTTGTTGCCATTGCTACAGGCATCGTGGTGTCACGCTCGTCGTTTGGT
ATGGCTTCATTCAGCTCCGGTTCCCAACGATCAAGGCGAGTTACATGATCCCCCATGTTGTGCAAAAAAG
CGGTTAGCTCCTTCGGTCCTCCGATCGTTGTCAGAAGTAAGTTGGCCGCAGTGTTATCACTCATGGTTAT
GGCAGCACTGCATAATTCTCTTACTGTCATGCCATCCGTAAGATGCTTTTCTGTGACTGGTGAGTACTCA
ACCAAGTCATTCTGAGAATAGTGTATGCGGCGACCGAGTTGCTCTTGCCCGGCGTCAATACGGGATAATA
CCGCGCCACATAGCAGAACTTTAAAAGTGCTCATCATTGGAAAACGTTCTTCGGGGCGAAAACTCTCAAG
GATCTTACCGCTGTTGAGATCCAGTTCGATGTAACCCACTCGTGCACCCAACTGATCTTCAGCATCTTTT
ACTTTCACCAGCGTTTCTGGGTGAGCAAAAACAGGAAGGCAAAATGCCGCAAAAAAGGGAATAAGGGCGA
CACGGAAATGTTGAATACTCATACTCTTCCTTTTTCAATATTATTGAAGCATTTATCAGGGTTATTGTCT
CATGAGCGGATACATATTTGAATGTATTTAGAAAAATAAACAAATAGGGGTTCCGCGCACATTTCCCCGA
AAAGTGCCACCTG
Features (pLannotate 1.2.2; 25 found; start..end, strand, type, name):
      4..383     +  enhancer       CMV enhancer: human cytomegalovirus immediate early enhancer
    386..661     +  promoter       chicken β-actin promoter: No description available
    662..1670    +  intron         chimeric intron: chimera between introns from chicken β-actin and rabbit β-globin
   1724..1740    +  misc_feature   MCS (fragment): multiple cloning site
   2012..3082    +  CDS            GLRA1 (fragment): GLRA1_BOVIN - Experimental evidence at protein level: Swiss-Prot protein existence level 1. Glycine receptors are ligand-gated chloride channels. Channel opening is triggered by extracellular glycine. Channel opening is also triggered by taurine and beta-alanine. Channel characteristics depend on the subunit composition; heteropentameric channels are activated by lower glycine levels and display faster desensitization (By similarity). Plays an important role in the down-regulation of neuronal excitability (PubMed:11178872). Contributes to the generation of inhibitory postsynaptic currents. Cha
   3100..3120    -  promoter       chicken β-actin promoter (fragment): contains a 21-bp deletion relative to the standard chicken β-actin promoter
   3118..3703    +  misc_feature   IRES2: internal ribosome entry site (IRES) of the encephalomyocarditis virus (EMCV)
   3715..4432    +  CDS            mEGFP (fragment): enhanced GFP with monomerizing A206K mutation (Zacharias et al., 2002) mammalian codon-optimized
   4477..4609    +  intron         chimeric intron: chimera between introns from human β-globin and immunoglobulin heavy chain genes
   4618..5206    +  misc_feature   WPRE: woodchuck hepatitis virus posttranscriptional regulatory element
   5210..5226    +  misc_feature   MCS (fragment): pUC18/19 multiple cloning site
   5239..5350    +  polyA_signal   bGH poly(A) signal: bovine growth hormone polyadenylation signal
   5500..5571    +  CDS            HBB (fragment): HBB_PONPY - Experimental evidence at transcript level: Swiss-Prot protein existence level 2. Involved in oxygen transport from the lung to the various peripheral tissues. From Pongo pygmaeus (Bornean orangutan).
   5642..5697    +  polyA_signal   β-globin poly(A) signal: rabbit β-globin polyadenylation signal (Gil and Proudfoot, 1987)
   6080..6096    -  protein_bind   lac operator: The lac repressor binds to the lac operator to inhibit transcription in E. coli. This inhibition can be relieved by adding lactose or isopropyl-β-D-thiogalactopyranoside (IPTG). lac repressor encoded by lacI
   6104..6134    -  promoter       lac promoter: promoter for the E. coli lac operon
   6149..6170    -  protein_bind   CAP binding site: CAP binding activates transcription in the presence of cAMP. E. coli catabolite activator protein
   6183..6222    -  CDS            lacI (fragment): lac repressor; lacI; The lac repressor binds to the lac operator to inhibit transcription in E. coli. This inhibition can be relieved by adding lactose or isopropyl-β-D-thiogalactopyranoside (IPTG).
   6229..6251    +  promoter       SV40 promoter (fragment): SV40 enhancer and early promoter
   6275..6410    +  rep_origin     SV40 ori: SV40 origin of replication
   6430..6564    +  polyA_signal   SV40 poly(A) signal: SV40 polyadenylation signal
   6566..6620    -  CDS            lacI (fragment): lac repressor; lacI; The lac repressor binds to the lac operator to inhibit transcription in E. coli. This inhibition can be relieved by adding lactose or isopropyl-β-D-thiogalactopyranoside (IPTG).
   6803..7391    -  rep_origin     ori: high-copy-number ColE1/pMB1/pBR322/pUC origin of replication
   7562..8422    -  CDS            AmpR: β-lactamase; bla; confers resistance to ampicillin, carbenicillin, and related antibiotics
   8423..8527    -  promoter       AmpR promoter: bla
