[The description below was written by a language model from this plasmid's Addgene catalogue record and pLannotate feature annotations shown in this document.]
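Description:
CAG::PSAML141F:GlyR-IRES-GFP is a mammalian expression plasmid built on a pCAGGS-IRES-GFP backbone, with a full deposited sequence of about 8.5 kb. It is propagated in E. coli through a high-copy ColE1/pUC-type origin and selected with ampicillin via the AmpR (β-lactamase) cassette. The backbone also carries an SV40 origin, which allows episomal replication in cells expressing SV40 large T antigen, together with remnants of lac regulatory sequence that play no part in expression of the payload.

The payload is a bicistronic cassette driven by the CAG promoter, annotated here as its three parts: the CMV immediate-early enhancer, the chicken β-actin promoter and a chimeric β-actin/β-globin intron. This promoter gives strong, broad expression in mammalian cells. The first cistron, cloned between NheI and NotI, is PSAML141F-GlyR, a chimeric ligand-gated ion channel listed as human in origin. The feature table detects the glycine receptor α1 portion, which forms the chloride-conducting pore. The upstream region of the open reading frame, which would correspond to the L141F-mutated pharmacologically selective ligand-binding module (PSAM), is not annotated. An EMCV IRES then directs translation of an EGFP-type reporter from the same transcript, marking expressing cells. A WPRE added before the polyadenylation sequences enhances transcript stability and expression, and it is followed by bGH and rabbit β-globin poly(A) signals.

The construct is used as a chemogenetic neuronal silencer: the synthetic agonist PSEM89S opens the channel and suppresses excitability. According to the depositor, this L141F-only version already has low acetylcholine potency. It also retains slightly better PSEM potency than the Y115F,L141F double mutant.
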