Addgene plasmid #32478: CAG::PSAML141F:GlyR-IRES-GFP
Purpose: Expresses PSAM-GlyR (L141F) neuronal inhibitor, with IRES-EGFP marker
Depositing lab: Scott Sternson. Depositing organization: HHMI, Janelia Research Campus. Publication: Chemical and genetic engineering of selective ion channel-ligand interactions. Magnus CJ, Lee PH, Atasoy D, Su HH, Looger LL, Sternson SM. Science. 2011 Sep 2;333(6047):1292-6. 10.1126/science.1206606 PubMed 21885782.
Backbone
  Vector backbone: pCAGGS- IRES-GFP
  Backbone size w/o insert (bp): 7100
  Modifications to backbone: WPRE (Woodchuck hepatitis virus posttranscriptional regulatory element) before polyA sequence
  Vector type: Mammalian Expression
Growth in bacteria
  Bacterial resistance: Ampicillin, 100 μg/mL
  Growth temperature: 37°C
  Growth strain: DH5alpha
  Copy number: High Copy
Gene/Insert
  Gene/Insert name: PSAML141F-GlyR
  Species: H. sapiens (human)
  Insert size (bp): 1295
  Promoter: CAG
  Tag / fusion protein: IRES-GFP (C terminal on backbone)
  Cloning method: Restriction Enzyme; 5′ cloning site NheI (not destroyed); 3′ cloning site NotI (not destroyed)
  Sequencing primers: 5′ CTGCTAACCATGTTCATGC; 3′ GAAGACTCTTGCGTTTCTG
Terms and licenses: Academic/Nonprofit Terms; Industry Terms: Not Available to Industry
Depositor comments: Note on the difference between PSAMY115F,L141F:GlyR and PSAML141F:GlyR silencers: In Magnus et al, the PSAMY115F,L141F-GlyR channel was emphasized for silencing because this channel has the lowest acetylcholine responsiveness. However, PSAML141F-GlyR constructs, lacking the Y115F mutation, already have low ACh potency. The Y115F mutation also slightly increases the EC50 for the activator ligand, PSEM89S. Since PSAML141F-GlyR constructs already have very low acetylcholine potency, in many cases it may not be worth the slight reduction in PSEM potency. We have made both constructs available for researchers who may find that they have different requirements with respect to acetylcholine responsiveness.
How to cite: CAG::PSAML141F:GlyR-IRES-GFP was a gift from Scott Sternson (Addgene plasmid # 32478 ; http://n2t.net/addgene:32478 ; RRID:Addgene_32478)
