>Addgene plasmid #32478 | CAG::PSAML141F:GlyR-IRES-GFP | addgene partial sequence | sequence record 41564 | pCAGGS5 5'-ggttcggcttctggcgtgtgacc-3'
CATGTTCATGCCTTCTTCTTTTTCCTACAGCTCCTGGGCAACGTGCTGGTTATTGTGCTGTCTCATCATT
TTGGCAAAGAATTCGGTACCGCGGGCCCGGCGCGCCAGCTGGATATCTCCGGACCCGGGCTAGCAAGCTT
GAATTCACCATGCGCTGTTCTCCAGGCGGCGTGTGGCTCGCCCTGGCTGCTTCCCTTCTGCACGTTAGCC
TGCAGGGTGAGTTCCAGCGCAAACTGTATAAGGAGCTTGTTAAGAATTATAACCCCCTGGAGCGGCCGGT
CGCAAATGATTCCCAGCCACTGACAGTGTACTTCAGCCTCTCCTTGCTGCAGATCATGGACGTGGATGAA
AAGAACCAGGTGCTGACCACTAATATTTGGTTGCAGATGTCCTGGACCGATCACTACTTGCAGTGGAATG
TGAGCGAATACCCAGGTGTAAAGACTGTAAGATTCCCTGACGGCCAAATCTGGAAACCAGATATCCTGCT
GTACAACAGCGCAGACGAAAGGTTTGATGCAACATTTCACACCAACGTGTTGGTCAATTCTTCAGGCCAC
TGCCAGTACTTCCCCCCTGGAATCTTCAAGTCCTCATGCTATATCGACGTCCGCTGGTTTCCCTTCGACG
TCCAGCACTGCAAACTCAAATTCGGGAGCTGGAGCTACGGCGGATGGAGCCTGGATCTGCAAATGCAGGA
GGCTGACATCTCTGGTTACATCCCGAATGGGGAGTGGGACCTTGTGGGAATCCCCGGTAAAAGAAGCGAG
CGATTTTATGAATGCTGC
