>Addgene plasmid #32478 | CAG::PSAML141F:GlyR-IRES-GFP | addgene partial sequence | sequence record 41565 | WPRE-R 5'-CATAGCGTAAAAGGAGCAACA-3'
TTTTGTAATCCAGAGGTTGATTGTCGACACCTGTGGAGAGAAAGGCAAAGTGGATGTCAGTAAGACCAAT
AGGTGCCTATCAGAAACGCAAGAGTCTTCTCTGTCTCGACAAGCCCAGTTTCTATTGGTCTCCTTAAACC
TGTCTTGTAACCTTGATACTTACCTGCGGCCTCGACCTTAGCTATTCATCGGTACCTCGACTCTAGATTA
CTTGTACAGCTCGTCCATGCCGAGAGTGATCCCGGCGGCGGTCACGAACTCCAGCAGGACCATGTGATCG
CGCTTCTCGTTGGGGTCTTTGCTCAGCTTGGACTGGGTGCTCAGGTAGTGGTTGTCGGGCAGCAGCACGG
GGCCGTCGCCGATGGGGGTGTTCTGCTGGTAGTGGTCGGCGAGCTGCACGCTGCCGTCCTCGATGTTGTG
GCGGATCTTGAAGTTCACCTTGATGCCGTTCTTCTGCTTGTCGGCCATGATATAGACGTTGTGGCTGTTG
TAGTTGTACTCCAGCTTGTGCCCCAGGATGTTGCCGTCCTCCTTGAAGTCGATGCCCTTCAGCTCGATGC
GGTTCACCAGGGTGTCGCCCTCGAACTTCACCTCGGCGCGGGTCTTGTAGTTGCCGTCGTCCTTGAAGAA
GATGGTGCGCTCCTGGACGTAGCCTTCGGGCATGGCGGACTTGAAGAAGTCGTGCTGCTTCATGTGGTCG
GGGTAGCGGCTGAAGCACTGCACGCCGTA
